>Addgene plasmid #217051 | pMV-hAT-3_XT | addgene full sequence | sequence record 443530 | Addgene NGS Result
AAAAATAAACAAATAGGGGTTCCGCGCACATTTCCCCGAAAAGTGCCACCTGACGTCTAAGAAACCATTA
TTATCATGACATTAACCTATAAAAATAGGCGTATCACGAGGCCCTTTCGTTGTAAAACGACGGCCAGTCG
AACCACGCAATGCGTCTCGATCCGCAGTGTCTTGCGTCTCTGGCAAAATACTAGTCTGTATAGCAGGGGT
CTCAAACTCACGGCCCGCGGGCCATTTGCGGCCCTCCATCCAATATTTTGCGGCCCGCACCAAGGGGAGC
TGGCGCAGAAGTCGGGCTCCGTCAGCAGAAGCGCTGGCAGCGGCGGCAGAAGCACCCCAGTTACCAGGGG
CGGCATAAAAAGCCGCACCTGGTAACTTTAAGAGCCGAATTTCCGGTTTTTAAACCGGAAATTCGGCTCT
TCTAGTGCAGAGAGCGCAATTGCGCTCTCTGCATCTAGCGATCTCACCGCCGGCAGTGTCAGTCAGAATG
TCGGGCTCCATCAGCAGAAGCGCCGGCAGAAGCGCCGGCGGCAGAAGCCCCCAGTTACCAGGGGCGGCAT
AAAAAGCCGCACCTGGTAACTTTAAGAGCCGAATTTCCGGTTTTTAAACCGGAAATTCGGCTCTTCTAGT
GCAGAGAGCGCAATTGCGCTCTCTGCACTAGCGATCTCACCGCCGGCATCCAGGAGTGTCAGTAAAGCGC
TTCCGGGCCAGCGTTGCGTCCCTCCTAAGCCACGCCTGCTGCAAGTTTTTTCTGTTGTGGGAGTACAGTC
CCTGCCTAGCGCCAAATTTGGATCTGCTGAATCTGTCCCTGCTGATCTGTCTGAAGCCTGTCGTTGCGTT
CGCCTCTGGTATGATTCAAGGGACCATTTCTGTCAAATTTGAGGTACGTGCCTGTTTCCTCTGTGGGTGA
ATATCGGGAATGCTGGGAGTTGTAGTTCGGTTGCAGTAGCTCCTGCTTAGCAGCTAATTGTGCACACAGA
ACGTTGTGCCTTGCATTATATCCCTTGAAAGCCAATTAGAATTAGAACAGACACAAGGGAGAGAAGTTTA
GTACAGAATTAGGTTTTGTCATACTTCATCACCGGTGCTAGCAATTCTACCGGGTAGGGGAGGCGCTTTT
CCCAAGGCAGTCTGGAGCATGCGCTTTAGCAGCCCCGCTGGGCACTTGGCGCTACACAAGTGGCCTCTGG
CCTCGCACACATTCCACATCCACCGGTAGGCGCCAACCGGCTCCGTTCTTTGGTGGCCCCTTCGCGCCAC
CTTCTACTCCTCCCCTAGTCAGGAAGTTCCCCCCCGCCCCGCAGCTCGCGTCGTGCAGGACGTGACAAAT
GGAAGTAGCACGTCTCACTAGTCTCGTGCAGATGGACAGCACCGCTGAGCAATGGAAGCGGGTAGGCCTT
TGGGGCAGCGGCCAATAGCAGCTTTGCTCCTTCGCTTTCTGGGCTCAGAGGCTGGGAAGGGGTGGGTCCG
GGGGCGGGCTCAGGGGCGGGCTCAGGGGCGGGGCGGGCGCCCGAAGGTCCTCCGGAGGCCCGGCATTCTG
CACGCTTCAAAAGCGCACGTCTGCCGCGCTGTTCTCCTCTTCCTCATCTCCGGGCCTTTCGACCTGCAGC
CAACGCCACCATGGGGACCGAGTACAAGCCCACGGTGCGCCTCGCCACCCGCGACGACGTCCCCCGGGCC
GTACGCACCCTCGCCGCCGCGTTCGCCGACTACCCCGCCACGCGCCACACCGTCGACCCGGACCGCCACA
TCGAGCGGGTCACCGAGCTGCAAGAACTCTTCCTCACGCGCGTCGGGCTCGACATCGGCAAGGTGTGGGT
CGCGGACGACGGCGCCGCGGTGGCGGTCTGGACCACGCCGGAGAGCGTCGAAGCGGGGGCGGTGTTCGCC
GAGATCGGCCCGCGCATGGCCGAGTTGAGCGGTTCCCGGCTGGCCGCGCAGCAACAGATGGAAGGCCTCC
TGGCGCCGCACCGGCCCAAGGAGCCCGCGTGGTTCCTGGCCACCGTCGGCGTCTCGCCCGACCACCAGGG
CAAGGGTCTGGGCAGCGCCGTCGTGCTCCCCGGAGTGGAGGCGGCCGAGCGCGCCGGGGTGCCCGCCTTC
CTGGAGACCTCCGCGCCCCGCAACCTCCCCTTCTACGAGCGGCTCGGCTTCACCGTCACCGCCGACGTCG
AGGTGCCCGAAGGACCGCGCACCTGGTGCATGACCCGCAAGCCCGGTGCCATCGATGCCACTAACTTCTC
CCTGTTGAAACAAGCAGGGGATGTCGAAGAGAATCCCGGGCCAATGGTGAGCAAGGGCGAGGAGCTGTTC
ACCGGGGTGGTGCCCATCCTGGTCGAGCTGGACGGCGACGTAAACGGCCACAAGTTCAGCGTGTCCGGCG
AGGGCGAGGGCGATGCCACCTACGGCAAGCTGACCCTGAAGTTCATCTGCACCACCGGCAAGCTGCCCGT
GCCCTGGCCCACCCTCGTGACCACCCTGACCTACGGCGTGCAGTGCTTCAGCCGCTACCCCGACCACATG
AAGCAGCACGACTTCTTCAAGTCCGCCATGCCCGAAGGCTACGTCCAGGAGCGCACCATCTTCTTCAAGG
ACGACGGCAACTACAAGACCCGCGCCGAGGTGAAGTTCGAGGGCGACACCCTGGTGAACCGCATCGAGCT
GAAGGGCATCGACTTCAAGGAGGACGGCAACATCCTGGGGCACAAGCTGGAGTACAACTACAACAGCCAC
AACGTCTATATCATGGCCGACAAGCAGAAGAACGGCATCAAGGTGAACTTCAAGATCCGCCACAACATCG
AGGACGGCAGCGTGCAGCTCGCCGACCACTACCAGCAGAACACCCCCATCGGCGACGGCCCCGTGCTGCT
GCCCGACAACCACTACCTGAGCACCCAGTCCGCCCTGAGCAAAGACCCCAACGAGAAGCGCGATCACATG
GTCCTGCTGGAGTTCGTGACCGCCGCCGGGATCACTCTCGGCATGGACGAGCTGTACAAGTAATTAATTA
AGCTCGCTGATCAGCCTCGACTGTGCCTTCTAGTTGCCAGCCATCTGTTGTTTGCCCCTCCCCCGTGCCT
TCCTTGACCCTGGAAGGTGCCACTCCCACTGTCCTTTCCTAATAAAATGAGGAAATTGCATCGCATTGTC
TGAGTAGGTGTCATTCTATTCTGGGGGGTGGGGTGGGGCAGGACAGCAAGGGGGAGGATTGGGAAGACAA
TAGCAGGCATGCTGGGGATGCGGTGGGCTCTATGGCTTCTGAGGCGCGCCCTCGAGGCAAAAGATGCCAT
GTTCAGAAGAACTGTTCATGATCTTCACTCAATGTTCTATTCATGTTCAGGACACTTCATGTTCAGAAGA
AATAATTAAAACTGTTAATAATGACATTTGAGTACTTTTTTTTGTAAAATCCCTTATGCGGCCCAGCCTC
ATCCTGACTTTGCCTCCTGCGGCCCCCAGGTAAATTGAGTTTGAGCCCCCTGCTGTATAGGGGCCCAGAG
ACGGAGTCACTGCCAACCGAGACGGTCATAGCTGTTTCCTGTGTGCCGCTTCCTCGCTCACTGACTCGCT
GCGCTCGGTCGTTCGGCTGCGGCGAGCGGTATCAGCTCACTCAAAGGCGGTAATACGGTTACCCACAGAA
TCAGGGGATAACGCAGGAAAGAACATGTGAGCAAAAGGCCAGCAAAAGGCCAGGAACCGTAAAAAGGCCG
CGTTGCTGGCGTTTTTCCATAGGCTCCGCCCCCCTGACGAGCATCACAAAAATCGACGCTCAAGTCAGAG
GTGGCGAAACCCGACAGGACTATAAAGATACCAGGCGTTTCCCCCTGGAAGCTCCCTCGTGCGCTCTCCT
GTTCCGACCCTGCCGCTTACCGGATACCTGTCCGCCTTTCTCCCTTCGGGAAGCGTGGCGCTTTCTCATA
GCTCACGCTGTAGGTATCTCAGTTCGGTGTAGGTCGTTCGCTCCAAGCTGGGCTGTGTGCACGAACCCCC
CGTTCAGCCCGACCGCTGCGCCTTATCCGGTAACTATCGTCTTGAGTCCAACCCGGTAAGACACGACTTA
TCGCCACTGGCAGCAGCCACTGGTAACAGGATTAGCAGAGCGAGGTATGTAGGCGGTGCTACAGAGTTCT
TGAAGTGGTGGCCTAACTACGGCTACACTAGAAGAACAGTATTTGGTATCTGCGCTCTGCTGAAGCCAGT
TACCTTCGGAAAAAGAGTTGGTAGCTCTTGATCCGGCAAACAAACCACCGCTGGTAGCGGTGGTTTTTTT
GTTTGCAAGCAGCAGATTACGCGCAGAAAAAAAGGATCTCAAGAAGATCCTTTGATCTTTTCTACGGGGT
CTGACGCTCAGTGGAACGAAAACTCACGTTAAGGGATTTTGGTCATGAGATTATCAAAAAGGATCTTCAC
CTAGATCCTTTTAAATTAAAAATGAAGTTTTAAATCAATCTAAAGTATATATGAGTAAACTTGGTCTGAC
AGTTACCAATGCTTAATCAGTGAGGCACCTATCTCAGCGATCTGTCTCTTTCGTTCATCCATAGTTGCCT
GACTCCCCGTCGTGTAGATAACTACGATACGGGAGGGCTTACCATCTGGCCCCAGTGCTGCAATAATACC
GCGGGACCCACGCTCACCGGCTCCAGATTTATCAGCAATAAACCAGCCAGCCGGAAGGGCCGAGCGCAGA
AGTGGTCCTGCAACTTTATCCGCCTCCATCCAGTCTATTAATTGTTGCCGGGAAGCTAGAGTAAGTAGTT
CGCCAGTTAATAGTTTGCGCAACGTTGTTGCCATCGCTACAGGCATCGTGGTATCACGCTCGTCGTTTGG
TATGGCTTCATTCAGCTCCGGTTCCCAACGATCAAGGCGAGTTACATGATCCCCCATGTTGCGCAAAAAA
GCGGTTAGCTCCTTCGGTCCTCCGATCGTTGTCAGAAGTAAGTTGGCCGCCGTGTTATCACTCATGGTTA
TGGCAGCACTACATAATTCTCTTACTGTCATGCCATCCGTAAGATGCTTTTCTGTGACTGGTGAGTACTC
AACCAAGTCATTCTGAGAATAGTGTATGCGGCGACCGAGTTGCTCTTGCCCGGCGTCAATACGGGATAAT
ACCGCGCCACATAGCAGAACTTTAAAAGTGCTCATCATTGGAAAACGTTCTTCGGGGCGAAAACTCTCAA
GGATCTTACCGCTGTTGAGATCCAGTTCGATGTAACCCACTCGTGCACCCAACTGATCTTCAGCATCTTT
TACTTTCACCAGCGTTTCTGGGTGAGCAAAAACAGGAAGGCAAAATGCCGCAAAAAAGGGAATAAGGGCG
ACACGGAAATGTTGAATACTCATACTCTTCCTTTTTCAATATTATTGAAGCATTTATCAGGGTTATTGTC
TCATGAGCGGATACATATTTGAATGTATTTAG
Features (pLannotate 1.2.2; 8 found; start..end, strand, type, name):
    118..138     -  CDS            lacZα (fragment): LacZα fragment of β-galactosidase; lacZ fragment
   1102..1601    +  promoter       PGK promoter: mouse phosphoglycerate kinase 1 promoter
   1626..2220    +  CDS            PuroR (fragment): puromycin N-acetyltransferase; pac from Streptomyces alboniger; confers resistance to puromycin
   2284..3003    +  CDS            EGFP: the original enhanced GFP (Yang et al., 1996) mammalian codon-optimized
   3031..3255    +  polyA_signal   bGH poly(A) signal: bovine growth hormone polyadenylation signal
   3724..4312    -  rep_origin     ori: high-copy-number ColE1/pMB1/pBR322/pUC origin of replication
   4483..5343    -  CDS            AmpR: β-lactamase; bla; confers resistance to ampicillin, carbenicillin, and related antibiotics
   5344..26      -  promoter       AmpR promoter (across the origin): bla
