[The description below was written by a language model from this plasmid's Addgene catalogue record and pLannotate feature annotations shown in this document.]
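Description:
pMV-hAT-3_XT is a transposon donor plasmid built on the pMV backbone and catalogued as a mammalian expression vector. It is propagated in E. coli as a high-copy plasmid through a ColE1/pUC-type origin of replication, with selection by ampicillin via the β-lactamase gene and its native bla promoter. A short remnant of lacZα is also annotated, most likely a leftover of the cloning vector and not a functional element.

The declared insert is the pair of terminal inverted repeats (TIRs) of the hAT-3_XT element, a hAT-superfamily DNA transposon, supplied here as synthetic sequence. The automated feature table does not annotate the TIRs themselves, so their exact positions are not recorded. The unannotated stretches on either side of the mammalian cassette are where they would be expected to lie, although this cannot be confirmed from the table. That cassette consists of the mouse PGK promoter driving a puromycin N-acetyltransferase coding sequence followed by EGFP and terminated by the bovine growth hormone polyadenylation signal. The short gap between PuroR and EGFP suggests a linker or 2A-type peptide joining them into one transcript, but the record does not state what it is.

No transposase is encoded on this plasmid. In a donor of this kind, a matching transposase supplied separately would recognise the TIRs, excise the flanked cargo and integrate it into the host genome. Stable integration can then be scored by puromycin resistance or persistent EGFP fluorescence. The construct comes from a survey that tested many DNA transposons for activity in human cells as candidate genome engineering tools.
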