Addgene plasmid #217051: pMV-hAT-3_XT
Purpose: Donor plasmid of hAT-3_XT Transposon
Depositing lab: Haoyi Wang. Depositing organization: Institute of Zoology, Chinese Academy of Sciences. Publication: Heterologous survey of 130 DNA transposons in human cells highlights their functional divergence and expands the genome engineering toolbox. Zhang T, Tan S, Tang N, Li Y, Zhang C, Sun J, Guo Y, Gao H, Cai Y, Sun W, Wang C, Fu L, Ma H, Wu Y, Hu X, Zhang X, Gee P, Yan W, Zhao Y, Chen Q, Guo B, Wang H, Zhang YE. Cell. 2024 Jul 11;187(14):3741-3760.e30. doi: 10.1016/j.cell.2024.05.007. Epub 2024 Jun 5. PubMed 38843831.
Backbone
  Vector backbone: pMV
  Vector type: Mammalian Expression
Growth in bacteria
  Bacterial resistance: Ampicillin, 100 μg/mL
  Growth temperature: 37°C
  Growth strain: DH5alpha
  Copy number: High Copy
Gene/Insert
  Gene/Insert name: TIRs of hAT-3_XT transposon (alt name: hAT-3_XT)
  Species: Synthetic
  Cloning method: Restriction Enzyme; 5′ cloning site Unknown (unknown if destroyed); 3′ cloning site Unknown (unknown if destroyed)
Terms and licenses: Academic/Nonprofit Terms; Industry Terms: Not Available to Industry
How to cite: pMV-hAT-3_XT was a gift from Haoyi Wang (Addgene plasmid # 217051 ; http://n2t.net/addgene:217051 ; RRID:Addgene_217051)
